Addgene plasmid #157271: pD649-HAsp-JAML-COMP5AP-AviTag-9xHis
Purpose: Mammalian expression of cell-surface protein extracellular domain fused to COMP5AP-AviTag-9xHis. Protein is secreted from cells.
Depositing lab: Chris Garcia. Depositing organization: Stanford University. Publication: A Human IgSF Cell-Surface Interactome Reveals a Complex Network of Protein-Protein Interactions. Wojtowicz WM, Vielmetter J, Fernandes RA, Siepe DH, Eastman CL, Chisholm GB, Cox S, Klock H, Anderson PW, Rue SM, Miller JJ, Glaser SM, Bragstad ML, Vance J, Lam AW, Lesley SA, Zinn K, Garcia KC. Cell. 2020 Aug 20;182(4):1027-1043.e17. doi: 10.1016/j.cell.2020.07.025. PubMed 32822567.
Backbone
  Vector backbone: pD649
  Backbone size w/o insert (bp): 7153
  Vector type: Mammalian Expression
Growth in bacteria
  Bacterial resistance: Ampicillin, 100 μg/mL
  Growth temperature: 37°C
  Growth strain: DH5alpha
  Copy number: High Copy
Gene/Insert
  Gene/Insert name: JAML
  Species: H. sapiens (human)
  Insert size (bp): 768
  Entrez Gene: JAML (a.k.a. AMICA, AMICA1, CREA7-1, CREA7-4, Gm638)
  Promoter: CMV/SP6
  Tag / fusion protein: COMP5AP-AviTag-9xHis (C terminal on backbone)
  Cloning method: Restriction Enzyme; 5′ cloning site GCGGCCGC (not destroyed); 3′ cloning site GGCGCGCC (not destroyed)
  Sequencing primers: 5′ ATTTAGGTGACACTATAG; 3′ CGTCGCACTCCATCACGGTG
Resource information
  A portion of this plasmid was derived from a plasmid made by: synthesis by ThermoFisher
Terms and licenses: Academic/Nonprofit Terms; Industry Terms: Not Available to Industry
Depositor comments: Some plasmids in this collection may have an IS4-like element ISVsa5 family transposase upstream of the CMV promoter.
How to cite: pD649-HAsp-JAML-COMP5AP-AviTag-9xHis was a gift from Chris Garcia (Addgene plasmid # 157271 ; http://n2t.net/addgene:157271 ; RRID:Addgene_157271)
