[The description below was written by a language model from this plasmid's Addgene catalogue record and pLannotate feature annotations shown in this document.]
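Description:
pD649-HAsp-JAML-COMP5AP-AviTag-9xHis is a 7.9 kb mammalian expression plasmid built on the pD649 backbone for producing a secreted, multimerised form of the extracellular domain of human JAML (also known as AMICA1), an immunoglobulin-superfamily leukocyte surface protein that binds CXADR. It is maintained in E. coli as a high-copy plasmid through a ColE1/pUC-type origin and selected with ampicillin via the bla gene. The feature table also shows an SV40 early/EM7 promoter cassette driving a puromycin N-acetyltransferase sequence followed by an SV40 polyadenylation signal, which could permit selection in mammalian cells. The short kanamycin-resistance, lacZα, ble and f1 ori annotations are only fragments and probably non-functional remnants.

Expression is driven by the CMV enhancer and promoter with part of CMV intron A, and an SP6 promoter just upstream of the coding region allows in vitro transcription. The open reading frame starts with a signal peptide, named HAsp in the plasmid title and annotated as an IgH-like signal sequence fragment. This is followed by the 768 bp JAML ectodomain, cloned between retained NotI and AscI sites. Downstream, on the backbone, it is fused to the rat COMP coiled-coil segment (a pentamerisation domain), human placental alkaline phosphatase, an AviTag for enzymatic biotinylation and a polyhistidine tag (9xHis by name, annotated as 8xHis), ending at a bGH polyadenylation signal. Pentamerisation raises avidity for weak receptor–ligand contacts, and the phosphatase provides an enzymatic readout. This suits the construct's role as a secreted probe in the screen of human IgSF cell-surface protein interactions for which the collection was made. The depositor notes that some plasmids in the collection may carry an IS4-like transposase insertion upstream of the CMV promoter, though none is annotated here.
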