Features (pLannotate 1.2.2; 24 found; start..end, strand, type, name):
    119..143     -  CDS            KanR (fragment): aminoglycoside phosphotransferase; aph(3')-Ia; confers resistance to kanamycin
    254..842     +  rep_origin     ori: high-copy-number ColE1/pMB1/pBR322/pUC origin of replication
   1067..1084    +  terminator     rrnB T2 terminator (fragment): transcription terminator T2 from the E. coli rrnB gene
   1109..1128    -  CDS            lacZα (fragment): LacZα fragment of β-galactosidase; lacZ fragment
   1584..1600    +  protein_bind   lac operator: The lac repressor binds to the lac operator to inhibit transcription in E. coli. This inhibition can be relieved by adding lactose or isopropyl-β-D-thiogalactopyranoside (IPTG). lac repressor encoded by lacI
   1843..2146    +  enhancer       CMV enhancer: human cytomegalovirus immediate early enhancer
   2147..2350    +  promoter       CMV promoter: human cytomegalovirus (CMV) immediate early promoter
   2486..2529    +  intron         CMV intron (fragment): modified intron A from human cytomegalovirus
   2581..2599    +  promoter       SP6 promoter: promoter for bacteriophage SP6 RNA polymerase
   2603..2640    +  CDS            IgH signal sequence (fragment): signal sequence from the mouse immunoglobulin heavy chain variable region
   2749..3516    +  CDS            JAML (fragment): JAML_HUMAN - Also known as AMICA1. Experimental evidence at protein level: Swiss-Prot protein existence level 1. Transmembrane protein of the plasma membrane of leukocytes that control their migration and activation through interaction with CXADR, a plasma membrane receptor found on adjacent epithelial and endothelial cells. The interaction between both receptors mediates the activation of gamma-delta T-cells, a subpopulation of T-cells residing in epithelia and involved in tissue homeostasis and repair. Upon epithelial CXADR-binding, JAML induces downstream cell signaling events in gamma-delt
   3613..3792    +  CDS            Comp (fragment): COMP_RAT - Experimental evidence at protein level: Swiss-Prot protein existence level 1. May play a role in the structural integrity of cartilage via its interaction with other extracellular matrix proteins such as the collagens and fibronectin. Can mediate the interaction of chondrocytes with the cartilage extracellular matrix through interaction with cell surface integrin receptors. Could play a role in the pathogenesis of osteoarthritis. Potent suppressor of apoptosis in both primary chondrocytes and transformed cells. Suppresses apoptosis by blocking the activation of caspase-3 and by indu
   3780..5232    +  CDS            SEAP (fragment): secreted alkaline phosphatase from human placenta The natural enzyme has a C-terminal transmembrane sequence that is replaced by a GPI anchor.
   5257..5298    +  CDS            AviTag™ (fragment): peptide tag that allows for enzymatic biotinylation
   5302..5325    +  CDS            8xHis: 8xHis affinity tag
   5471..5582    +  polyA_signal   bGH poly(A) signal: bovine growth hormone polyadenylation signal
   5583..5691    +  rep_origin     f1 ori (fragment): f1 bacteriophage origin of replication; arrow indicates direction of (+) strand synthesis
   5705..6034    +  promoter       SV40 promoter: SV40 enhancer and early promoter
   6082..6129    +  promoter       EM7 promoter: synthetic bacterial promoter&nbsp
   6148..6747    +  CDS            PuroR (fragment): puromycin N-acetyltransferase; pac from Streptomyces; confers resistance to puromycin
   6757..6882    +  CDS            ble (fragment): BLE_KLEPN - Experimental evidence at protein level: Swiss-Prot protein existence level 1. Binding protein with a strong affinity to the bleomycin family of antibiotics. Binds to CL990; an antimitotic-antibiotic compound. From Klebsiella pneumoniae.
   6877..6998    +  polyA_signal   SV40 poly(A) signal: SV40 polyadenylation signal
   7051..7911    -  CDS            AmpR: β-lactamase; bla; confers resistance to ampicillin, carbenicillin, and related antibiotics
   7914..89      -  promoter       AmpR promoter (fragment) (across the origin): bla
>Addgene plasmid #157271 | pD649-HAsp-JAML-COMP5AP-AviTag-9xHis | addgene full sequence | sequence record 461172 | Addgene NGS Result
TTTCAATATTATTGAAGCATTTATCAGGGTTATTGTCTCATGAGCGGATACATATTTGAATGTATTTAGA
AAAATAAACAAATAGGGGTCAGTGTTACAACCAATTAACCAATTCTGAACATTATCGCGAGCCCATTTAT
ACCTGAATATGGCTCATAACACCCCTTGCTCATGACCAAAATCCCTTAACGTGAGTTACGCGCGCGTCGT
TCCACTGAGCGTCAGACCCCGTAGAAAAGATCAAAGGATCTTCTTGAGATCCTTTTTTTCTGCGCGTAAT
CTGCTGCTTGCAAACAAAAAAACCACCGCTACCAGCGGTGGTTTGTTTGCCGGATCAAGAGCTACCAACT
CTTTTTCCGAAGGTAACTGGCTTCAGCAGAGCGCAGATACCAAATACTGTTCTTCTAGTGTAGCCGTAGT
TAGCCCACCACTTCAAGAACTCTGTAGCACCGCCTACATACCTCGCTCTGCTAATCCTGTTACCAGTGGC
TGCTGCCAGTGGCGATAAGTCGTGTCTTACCGGGTTGGACTCAAGACGATAGTTACCGGATAAGGCGCAG
CGGTCGGGCTGAACGGGGGGTTCGTGCACACAGCCCAGCTTGGAGCGAACGACCTACACCGAACTGAGAT
ACCTACAGCGTGAGCTATGAGAAAGCGCCACGCTTCCCGAAGGGAGAAAGGCGGACAGGTATCCGGTAAG
CGGCAGGGTCGGAACAGGAGAGCGCACGAGGGAGCTTCCAGGGGGAAACGCCTGGTATCTTTATAGTCCT
GTCGGGTTTCGCCACCTCTGACTTGAGCGTCGATTTTTGTGATGCTCGTCAGGGGGGCGGAGCCTATGGA
AAAACGCCAGCAACGCGGCCTTTTTACGGTTCCTGGCCTTTTGCTGGCCTTTTGCTCACATGTTCTTTCC
TGCGTTATCCCCTGATTCTGTGGATAACCGTATTACCGCCTTTGAGTGAGCTGATACCGCTCGCCGCAGC
CGAACGACCGAGCGCAGCGAGTCAGTGAGCGAGGAAGCGGAAGGCGAGAGTAGGGAACTGCCAGGCATCA
AACTAAGCAGAAGGCCCCTGACGGATGGCCTTTTTGCGTTTCTACAAACTCTTTCTGTGTTGTAAAACGA
CGGCCAGTCTTAAGCTCGGGCCCCCTGGGCGGTTCTGATAACGAGTAATCGTTAATCCGCAAATAACGTA
AAAACCCGCTTCGGCGGGTTTTTTTATGGGGGGAGTTTAGGGAAAGAGCATTTGTCAGAATATTTAAGGG
CGCCTGTCACTTTGCTTGATATATGAGAATTATTTAACCTTATAAATGAGAAAAAAGCAACGCACTTTAA
ATAAGATACGTTGCTTTTTCGATTGATGAACACCTATAATTAAACTATTCATCTATTATTTATGATTTTT
TGTATATACAATATTTCTAGTTTGTTAAAGAGAATTAAGAAAATAAATCTCGAAAATAATAAAGGGAAAA
TCAGTTTTTGATATCAAAATTATACATGTCAACGATAATACAAAATATAATACAAACTATAAGATGTTAT
CAGTATTTATTATCATTTAGAATAAATTTTGTGTCGCCCTTAATTGTGAGCGGATAACAATTACGAGCTT
CATGCACAGTGGCGTTGACTCAATATTGGCCATTAGCCATATTATTCATTGGTTATATAGCATAAATCAA
TATTGGCTATTGGCCATTGCATACGTTGTATCTATATCATAATATGTACATTTATATTGGCTCATGTCCA
ATATGACCGCCATGTTGGCATTGATTATTGACTAGTTATTAATAGTAATCAATTACGGGGTCATTAGTTC
ATAGCCCATATATGGAGTTCCGCGTTACATAACTTACGGTAAATGGCCCGCCTGGCTGACCGCCCAACGA
CCCCCGCCCATTGACGTCAATAATGACGTATGTTCCCATAGTAACGCCAATAGGGACTTTCCATTGACGT
CAATGGGTGGAGTATTTACGGTAAACTGCCCACTTGGCAGTACATCAAGTGTATCATATGCCAAGTACGC
CCCCTATTGACGTCAATGACGGTAAATGGCCCGCCTGGCATTATGCCCAGTACATGACCTTATGGGACTT
TCCTACTTGGCAGTACATCTACGTATTAGTCATCGCTATTACCATGGTGATGCGGTTTTGGCAGTACATC
AATGGGCGTGGATAGCGGTTTGACTCACGGGGATTTCCAAGTCTCCACCCCATTGACGTCAATGGGAGTT
TGTTTTGGCACCAAAATCAACGGGACTTTCCAAAATGTCGTAACAACTCCGCCCCATTGACGCAAATGGG
CGGTAGGCGTGTACGGTGGGAGGTCTATATAAGCAGAGCTCGTTTAGTGAACCGTCAGATCGCCTGGAGA
CGCCATCCACGCTGTTTTGACCTCCATAGAAGACACCGGGACCGATCCAGCCTCCGCGGCCGGGAACGGT
GCATTGGAACGCGGATTCCCCGTGCCAAGAGTGACGTAAGTACCGCCTATAGAGTCTATAGGCCCACCCC
CTTGGCTTCGTTAGAACGCGGCTACAATTAATACATAACCTTATGTATCATACACATACGATTTAGGTGA
CACTATAGAATAACATCCACTTTGCCTTTCTCTCCACAGGTGTCCACTCCCAGGTCCAACTGCACCTCGG
TTCTATCGAAAACGCGCCTGCTAGCGCCACCATGAAGACCATCATTGCCCTGAGCTACATCTTCTGCCTG
GTGTTCGCTGCGGCCGCCTTGAACGATCTGAATGTGTCTCCACCTGAGCTGACCGTGCACGTGGGAGATT
CTGCTCTGATGGGCTGTGTGTTCCAGAGCACCGAGGACAAGTGCATCTTCAAGATCGACTGGACACTGAG
CCCTGGCGAGCACGCCAAGGATGAGTACGTGCTGTACTACTACTCCAACCTGAGCGTGCCCATCGGCCGG
TTCCAGAATAGAGTGCACCTGATGGGCGACATCCTGTGCAATGATGGAAGCCTGCTGCTGCAGGACGTGC
AAGAAGCCGATCAGGGCACCTACATCTGCGAGATCAGACTGAAGGGCGAGAGCCAGGTGTTCAAGAAAGC
CGTGGTGCTGCACGTGCTGCCCGAGGAACCTAAAGAACTGATGGTGCACGTTGGCGGCCTGATCCAGATG
GGATGTGTCTTTCAGTCCACCGAAGTGAAGCACGTGACCAAGGTGGAATGGATCTTTAGCGGCAGACGGG
CCAAAGAGGAAATCGTCTTTCGGTACTACCACAAGCTGCGGATGAGCGTGGAATACTCTCAGAGCTGGGG
CCACTTTCAGAACAGAGTGAATCTCGTGGGCGATATCTTCCGGAACGACGGCTCTATCATGCTGCAGGGC
GTCAGAGAGAGCGACGGCGGCAATTACACATGTAGCATCCACCTGGGCAACCTCGTGTTCAAAAAGACAA
TCGTGCTGCATGTGTCCCCAGAAGAACCCAGAACACTGGTCACACCAGCTGCTCTGAGGCCTCTGGTGCT
CGGCGGAAATCAACTTGGCGCGCCGGAAGATCAAGTTGATCCAAGATTGATTGATGGCAAGGGCGGATCT
CTGGAGGTGCTGTTCCAGGGACCAGGCGGAAGCGGCAATCCCGGCGGCGATCTGGCCCCCCAGATGCTGC
GCGAGCTGCAGGAGACCAATGCCGCCCTGCAGGACGTGCGCGAGCTGCTGCGCCACCGCGTGAAGGAGAT
CACCTTCCTGAAGAACACCGTGATGGAGTGCGACGCCTGCGGTATGCAGCCCTCTAGAGGCTCCGGCTCC
ATCATCCCAGTTGAGGAGGAGAACCCGGACTTCTGGAACCGCGAGGCAGCCGAGGCCCTGGGTGCCGCCA
AGAAGCTGCAGCCTGCACAGACAGCCGCCAAGAACCTCATCATCTTCCTGGGCGATGGGATGGGGGTGTC
TACGGTGACAGCTGCCAGGATCCTAAAAGGGCAGAAGAAGGACAAACTGGGGCCTGAGATACCCCTGGCC
ATGGACCGCTTCCCATATGTGGCTCTGTCCAAGACATACAATGTAGACAAACATGTGCCAGACAGTGGAG
CCACAGCCACGGCCTACCTGTGCGGGGTCAAGGGCAACTTCCAGACCATTGGCTTGAGTGCAGCCGCCCG
CTTTAACCAGTGCAACACGACACGCGGCAACGAGGTCATCTCCGTGATGAATCGGGCCAAGAAAGCAGGG
AAGTCAGTGGGAGTGGTAACCACCACACGAGTGCAGCACGCCTCGCCAGCCGGCACCTACGCCCACACGG
TGAACCGCAACTGGTACTCGGACGCCGACGTGCCTGCCTCGGCCCGCCAGGAGGGGTGCCAGGACATCGC
TACGCAGCTCATCTCCAACATGGACATTGACGTGATCCTAGGTGGAGGCCGAAAGTACATGTTTCGCATG
GGAACCCCAGACCCTGAGTACCCAGATGACTACAGCCAAGGTGGGACCAGGCTGGACGGGAAGAATCTGG
TGCAGGAATGGCTGGCGAAGCGCCAGGGTGCCCGGTATGTGTGGAACCGCACTGAGCTCATGCAGGCTTC
CCTGGACCCGTCTGTGACCCATCTCATGGGTCTCTTTGAGCCTGGAGACATGAAATACGAGATCCACCGA
GACTCCACACTGGACCCCTCCCTGATGGAGATGACAGAGGCTGCCCTGCGCCTGCTGAGCAGGAACCCCC
GCGGCTTCTTCCTCTTCGTGGAGGGTGGTCGCATCGACCATGGTCATCATGAAAGCAGGGCTTACCGGGC
ACTGACTGAGACGATCATGTTCGACGACGCCATTGAGAGGGCGGGCCAGCTCACCAGCGAGGAGGACACG
CTGAGCCTCGTCACTGCCGACCACTCCCACGTCTTCTCCTTCGGAGGCTACCCCCTGCGAGGGAGCTCCA
TCTTCGGGCTGGCCCCTGGCAAGGCCCGGGACAGGAAGGCCTACACGGTCCTCCTATACGGAAACGGTCC
AGGCTATGTGCTCAAGGACGGCGCCCGGCCGGATGTTACCGAGAGCGAGAGCGGGAGCCCCGAGTATCGG
CAGCAGTCAGCAGTGCCCCTGGACGAAGAGACCCACGCAGGCGAGGACGTGGCGGTGTTCGCGCGCGGCC
CGCAGGCGCACCTGGTTCACGGCGTGCAGGAGCAGACCTTCATAGCGCACGTCATGGCCTTCGCCGCCTG
CCTGGAGCCCTACACCGCCTGCGACCTGGCGCCCCCCGCCGGCACCACCGACGCCGCGCACCCGGGTGGC
GGAGGACTGAACGACATCTTCGAGGCTCAGAAAATCGAATGGCACGAACATCACCATCACCATCACCATC
ACCATTAAGGCCGGCCTGTAGTCACTGGCACAACGCGTTACCCGGTAAGCCAATCGGGTATACACGGTCG
TCATACTGCAGACAGGGTTCTTCTACTTTGCAAGATAGTCTTGAGTAGTAAAATAAATAGATAGAGAAAA
TCAGCCTCGACTGTGCCTTCTAGTTGCCAGCCATCTGTTGTTTGCCCCTCCCCCGTGCCTTCCTTGACCC
TGGAAGGTGCCACTCCCACTGTCCTTTCCTAATAAAATGAGGAAATTGCATCACAACACTCAACCCTATC
TCGGTCTATTCTTTTGATTTATAAGGGATTTTGCCGATTTCGGCCTATTGGTTAAAAAATGAGCTGATTT
AACAAAAATTTAACGCGAATTAATTCTGTGGAATGTGTGTCAGTTAGGGTGTGGAAAGTCCCCAGGCTCC
CCAGCAGGCAGAAGTATGCAAAGCATGCATCTCAATTAGTCAGCAACCAGGTGTGGAAAGTCCCCAGGCT
CCCCAGCAGGCAGAAGTATGCAAAGCATGCATCTCAATTAGTCAGCAACCATAGTCCCGCCCCTAACTCC
GCCCATCCCGCCCCTAACTCCGCCCAGTTCCGCCCATTCTCCGCCCCATGGCTGACTAATTTTTTTTATT
TATGCAGAGGCCGAGGCCGCCTCTGCCTCTGAGCTATTCCAGAAGTAGTGAGGAGGCTTTTTTGGAGGCC
TAGGCTTTTGCAAAAAGCTCCCGGGAGCTTGTATATCCATTTTCGGATCTGATCAGCACGTGTTGACAAT
TAATCATCGGCATAGTATATCGGCATAGTATAATACGACAAGGTGAGGAACTAAACCATGACCGAGTACA
AGCCCACGGTGCGCCTCGCCACCCGCGACGACGTCCCCAGGGCCGTACGCACCCTCGCCGCCGCGTTCGC
CGACTACCCCGCCACGCGCCACACCGTCGATCCGGACCGCCACATCGAGCGGGTCACCGAGCTGCAAGAA
CTCTTCCTCACGCGCGTCGGGCTCGACATCGGCAAGGTGTGGGTCGCGGACGACGGCGCCGCGGTGGCGG
TCTGGACCACGCCGGAGAGCGTCGAAGCGGGGGCGGTGTTCGCCGAGATCGGCCCGCGCATGGCCGAGTT
GAGCGGTTCCCGGCTGGCCGCGCAGCAACAGATGGAAGGCCTCCTGGCGCCGCACCGGCCCAAGGAGCCC
GCGTGGTTCCTGGCCACCGTCGGCGTCTCGCCCGACCACCAGGGCAAGGGTCTGGGCAGCGCCGTCGTGC
TCCCCGGAGTGGAGGCGGCCGAGCGCGCCGGGGTGCCCGCCTTCCTGGAGACATCCGCGCCCCGCAACCT
CCCCTTCTACGAGCGGCTCGGCTTCACCGTCACCGCCGACGTCGAGGTGCCCGAAGGACCGCGCACCTGG
TGCATGACCCGCAAGCCCGGTGCCTGACACGTGCTACGAGATTTCGATTCCACCGCCGCCTTCTATGAAA
GGTTGGGCTTCGGAATCGTTTTCCGGGACGCCGGCTGGATGATCCTCCAGCGCGGGGATCTCATGCTGGA
GTTCTTCGCCCACCCCAACTTGTTTATTGCAGCTTATAATGGTTACAAATAAAGCAATAGCATCACAAAT
TTCACAAATAAAGCATTTTTTTCACTGCATTCTAGTTGTGGTTTGTCCAAACTCATCAATGTATCTTATC
ATGTCTGTATACCGTCGACCTCTAGCTAGAGCTTGGCGTAATCATGGTCATTACCAATGCTTAATCAGTG
AGGCACCTATCTCAGCGATCTGTCTATTTCGTTCATCCATAGTTGCCTGACTCCCCGTCGTGTAGATAAC
TACGATACGGGAGGGCTTACCATCTGGCCCCAGCGCTGCGATGATACCGCGAGAACCACGCTCACCGGCT
CCGGATTTATCAGCAATAAACCAGCCAGCCGGAAGGGCCGAGCGCAGAAGTGGTCCTGCAACTTTATCCG
CCTCCATCCAGTCTATTAATTGTTGCCGGGAAGCTAGAGTAAGTAGTTCGCCAGTTAATAGTTTGCGCAA
CGTTGTTGCCATCGCTACAGGCATCGTGGTGTCACGCTCGTCGTTTGGTATGGCTTCATTCAGCTCCGGT
TCCCAACGATCAAGGCGAGTTACATGATCCCCCATGTTGTGCAAAAAAGCGGTTAGCTCCTTCGGTCCTC
CGATCGTTGTCAGAAGTAAGTTGGCCGCAGTGTTATCACTCATGGTTATGGCAGCACTGCATAATTCTCT
TACTGTCATGCCATCCGTAAGATGCTTTTCTGTGACTGGTGAGTACTCAACCAAGTCATTCTGAGAATAG
TGTATGCGGCGACCGAGTTGCTCTTGCCCGGCGTCAATACGGGATAATACCGCGCCACATAGCAGAACTT
TAAAAGTGCTCATCATTGGAAAACGTTCTTCGGGGCGAAAACTCTCAAGGATCTTACCGCTGTTGAGATC
CAGTTCGATGTAACCCACTCGTGCACCCAACTGATCTTCAGCATCTTTTACTTTCACCAGCGTTTCTGGG
TGAGCAAAAACAGGAAGGCAAAATGCCGCAAAAAAGGGAATAAGGGCGACACGGAAATGTTGAATACTCA
TATTCTTCCTT
