>Addgene plasmid #157271 | pD649-HAsp-JAML-COMP5AP-AviTag-9xHis | depositor partial sequence | sequence record 303652 | insert (extracellular domain)
TTGAACGATCTGAATGTGTCTCCACCTGAGCTGACCGTGCACGTGGGAGATTCTGCTCTGATGGGCTGTG
TGTTCCAGAGCACCGAGGACAAGTGCATCTTCAAGATCGACTGGACACTGAGCCCTGGCGAGCACGCCAA
GGATGAGTACGTGCTGTACTACTACTCCAACCTGAGCGTGCCCATCGGCCGGTTCCAGAATAGAGTGCAC
CTGATGGGCGACATCCTGTGCAATGATGGAAGCCTGCTGCTGCAGGACGTGCAAGAAGCCGATCAGGGCA
CCTACATCTGCGAGATCAGACTGAAGGGCGAGAGCCAGGTGTTCAAGAAAGCCGTGGTGCTGCACGTGCT
GCCCGAGGAACCTAAAGAACTGATGGTGCACGTTGGCGGCCTGATCCAGATGGGATGTGTCTTTCAGTCC
ACCGAAGTGAAGCACGTGACCAAGGTGGAATGGATCTTTAGCGGCAGACGGGCCAAAGAGGAAATCGTCT
TTCGGTACTACCACAAGCTGCGGATGAGCGTGGAATACTCTCAGAGCTGGGGCCACTTTCAGAACAGAGT
GAATCTCGTGGGCGATATCTTCCGGAACGACGGCTCTATCATGCTGCAGGGCGTCAGAGAGAGCGACGGC
GGCAATTACACATGTAGCATCCACCTGGGCAACCTCGTGTTCAAAAAGACAATCGTGCTGCATGTGTCCC
CAGAAGAACCCAGAACACTGGTCACACCAGCTGCTCTGAGGCCTCTGGTGCTCGGCGGAAATCAACTT
